>Addgene plasmid #53006 | pHL 1148 | addgene partial sequence | sequence record 83875 | GFP-R 5'-CCATCTAATTCAACAAGAATTGGGACAAC-3'
TTTACGCATGCTCGCGGTACCTTTAATCAGGTTGTTCAGGTTAGTGACATAAGTCTGATGGTGCTTGCCG
TAGTGATACTCGATGGTTTCCGCAGAAATGTGCGGTGCCAGAGCATCTTTAGCATATGGTAGTGCAGGTA
ATTCGAATGACATTGCTACTCTCCTTTATTATTAATTTGCATACGTACAATAGCCTTATTGTGCGTATGG
TCGACAGTATCTTGTTATCCGCTCACAATGTCAATGTTATCCGCTCACATTTATGACGTCAGGTGGCACT
TTTCGGGGAAATGTGCGCGGAACCCCTATTTGTTTATTTTTCTAAATACATTCAAATATGTATCCGCTCA
TGAGACAATAACCCTGATAAATGCTTCAATAATATTGAAAAAGGAAGAGTATGAGTATTCAACATTTCCG
TGTCGCCCTTATTCCCTTTTTTGCGGCATTTTGCCTTCCTGTTTTTGCTCACCCAGAAACGCTGGTGAAA
GTAAAAGATGCTGAAGATCAGTTGGGTGCACGAGTGGGTTACATCGAACTGGATCTCAACAGCGGTAAGA
TCCTTGAGAGTTTTCGCCCCGAAGAACGTTTTCCAATGATGAGCACTTTTAAAGTTCTGCTATGTGGCGC
GGTATTATCCCGTATTGACGCCGGGCAAGAGCAACTCGGTCGCCGCATACACTATTCTCAGAATGACTTG
GTTGAGTACTCACCAGTCACAGAAAAGCATCTTACGGATGGCATGACAGTAAGAGAATTATGCAGTGCTG
CCATAACCATGAGTGATAACACTGCGGCCAACTTACTTCTGACAACGATCGGAGGACCGA
