[The description below was written by a language model from this plasmid's Addgene catalogue record.]
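Description:
pHL 1148 is a high-copy bacterial expression plasmid built for synthetic-biology studies of small RNA regulation in E. coli. The backbone is recorded only as an in-house, otherwise unidentified vector, so the origin of replication is not stated. The plasmid is selected with ampicillin. No feature table accompanies the record, so the layout and orientation of the two cassettes, along with any terminators, cannot be described.

The plasmid carries two expression units. In the first, the E. coli small RNA OxyS is transcribed from a promoter called pCon, which the name suggests is constitutive. In the second, a fragment of the E. coli sodB gene spanning −56 to +141 bp relative to the start codon is fused at its C-terminal end to GFP. This fragment covers the 5′ untranslated leader and the first part of the coding region. The fusion is driven by pLlacO-1, a synthetic lac-operator-bearing promoter that LacI represses and IPTG induces. Because the fusion retains the leader and translation initiation region, where sRNAs typically base-pair, GFP fluorescence reports on post-transcriptional control of this target mRNA.

The associated publication concerns disruption of sRNA signalling through competition for the RNA chaperone Hfq. sodB is classically known as a target of the sRNA RyhB rather than of OxyS, so OxyS here plausibly serves as a non-cognate, Hfq-binding competitor. Its effect on regulation of the sodB::gfp reporter could then be measured, although the record does not spell out this role.
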