Addgene plasmid #53006: pHL 1148
Purpose: pCon:OxyS, pLlacO-1:sodB::gfp
Depositing lab: Han Lim. Depositing organization: University of California, Berkeley. Publication: Disruption of small RNA signaling caused by competition for Hfq. Hussein R, Lim HN. Proc Natl Acad Sci U S A. 2011 Jan 18;108(3):1110-5. doi: 10.1073/pnas.1010082108. Epub 2010 Dec 28. PubMed 21189298.
Backbone
  Vector backbone: unknown
  Backbone manufacturer: Lim lab
  Vector type: Bacterial Expression, Synthetic Biology
Growth in bacteria
  Bacterial resistance: Ampicillin, 100 μg/mL
  Growth temperature: 37°C
  Growth strain: DH5alpha
  Copy number: High Copy
Gene/Insert 1
  Gene/Insert name: OxyS sRNA
  Species: E. coli
  Promoter: pCon
  Cloning method: Unknown
  Sequencing primers: 5′ unknown
Gene/Insert 2
  Gene/Insert name: sodB (alt name: target mRNA)
  Species: E. coli
  Mutation: contains −56 to +141 bp relative to start codon
  Promoter: pLlacO-1
  Tag / fusion protein: GFP (C terminal on insert)
  Cloning method: Unknown
  Sequencing primers: 5′ unknown; 3′ gfp-R
Terms and licenses: Academic/Nonprofit Terms; Industry Terms: Not Available to Industry
How to cite: pHL 1148 was a gift from Han Lim (Addgene plasmid # 53006 ; http://n2t.net/addgene:53006 ; RRID:Addgene_53006)
